>Addgene plasmid #79421 | pcDNA3/hArf5(WT)-mCherry | addgene full sequence | sequence record 176230 | Addgene NGS Result
CAACGAGGACTACACCATCGTGGAACAGTACGAACGCGCCGAGGGCCGCCACTCCACCGGCGGCATGGAC
GAGCTGTACAAGTAATCTAGAGGGCCCTATTCTATAGTGTCACCTAAATGCTAGAGCTCGCTGATCAGCC
TCGACTGTGCCTTCTAGTTGCCAGCCATCTGTTGTTTGCCCCTCCCCCGTGCCTTCCTTGACCCTGGAAG
GTGCCACTCCCACTGTCCTTTCCTAATAAAATGAGGAAATTGCATCGCATTGTCTGAGTAGGTGTCATTC
TATTCTGGGGGGTGGGGTGGGGCAGGACAGCAAGGGGGAGGATTGGGAAGACAATAGCAGGCATGCTGGG
GATGCGGTGGGCTCTATGGCTTCTGAGGCGGAAAGAACCAGCTGGGGCTCTAGGGGGTATCCCC
[124 nt withheld, positions 415-538]
C
[91 nt withheld, positions 540-630]
A
[49 nt withheld, positions 632-680]
CCTTTGACGTTGGAGTCCACGTTCTTT
[37 nt withheld, positions 708-744]
ACCCTATCTCGGTCTATTCTTTTGATTTATAAGGGATTTTGCCGATTTCGGCCTATTGGTTAAAAAATGA
GCTGATTTAACAAAAATTTAACGCGAATTAATTCTGTGGAATGTGTGTCAGTTAGGGTGTGGAAAGTCCC
CAGGCTCCCCAGCAGGCAGAAGTATGCAAAGCATGCATCTCAATTAGTCAGCAACCAGGTGTGGAAAGTC
CCCAGGCTCCCCAGCAGGCAGAAGTATGCAAAGCATGCATCTCAATTAGTCAGCAACCATAGTCCCGCCC
CTAACTCCGCCCATCCCGCCCCTAACTCCGCCCAGTTCCGCCCATTCTCCGCCCCATGGCTGACTAATTT
TTTTTATTTATGCAGAGGCCGAGGCCGCCTCTGCCTCTGAGCTATTCCAGAAGTAGTGAGGAGGCTTTTT
TGGAGGCCTAGGCTTTTGCAAAAAGCTCCCGGGAGCTTGTATATCCATTTTCGGATCTGATCAAGAGACA
GGATGAGGATCGTTTCGCATGATTGAACAAGATGGATTGCACGCAGGTTCTCCGGCCGCTTGGGTGGAGA
GGCTATTCGGCTATGACTGGGCACAACAGACAATCGGCTGCTCTGATGCCGCCGTGTTCCGGCTGTCAGC
GCAGGGGCGCCCGGTTCTTTTTGTCAAGACCGACCTGTCCGGTGCCCTGAATGAACTGCAGGACGAGGCA
GCGCGGCTATCGTGGCTGGCCACGACGGGCGTTCCTTGCGCAGCTGTGCTCGACGTTGTCACTGAAGCGG
GAAGGGACTGGCTGCTATTGGGCGAAGTGCCGGGGCAGGATCTCCTGTCATCTCACCTTGCTCCTGCCGA
GAAAGTATCCATCATGGCTGATGCAATGCGGCGGCTGCATACGCTTGATCCGGCTACCTGCCCATTCGAC
CACCAAGCGAAACATCGCATCGAGCGAGCACGTACTCGGATGGAAGCCGGTCTTGTCGATCAGGATGATC
TGGACGAAGAGCATCAGGGGCTCGCGCCAGCCGAACTGTTCGCCAGGCTCAAGGCGCGCATGCCCGACGG
CGAGGATCTCGTCGTGACCCATGGCGATGCCTGCTTGCCGAATATCATGGTGGAAAATGGCCGCTTTTCT
GGATTCATCGACTGTGGCCGGCTGGGTGTGGCGGACCGCTATCAGGACATAGCGTTGGCTACCCGTGATA
TTGCTGAAGAGCTTGGCGGCGAATGGGCTGACCGCTTCCTCGTGCTTTACGGTATCGCCGCTCCCGATTC
GCAGCGCATCGCCTTCTATCGCCTTCTTGACGAGTTCTTCTGAGCGGGACTCTGGGGTTCGAAATGACCG
ACCAAGCGACGCCCAACCTGCCATCACGAGATTTCGATTCCACCGCCGCCTTCTATGAAAGGTTGGGCTT
CGGAATCGTTTTCCGGGACGCCGGCTGGATGATCCTCCAGCGCGGGGATCTCATGCTGGAGTTCTTCGCC
CACCCCAACTTGTTTATTGCAGCTTATAATGGTTACAAATAAAGCAATAGCATCACAAATTTCACAAATA
AAGCATTTTTTTCACTGCATTCTAGTTGTGGTTTGTCCAAACTCATCAATGTATCTTATCATGTCTGTAT
ACCGTCGACCTCTAGCTAGAGCTTGGCGTAATCATGGTCATAGCTGTTTCCTGTGTGAAATTGTTATCCG
CTCACAATTCCACACAACATACGAGCCGGAAGCATAAAGTGTAAAGCCTGGGGTGCCTAATGAGTGAGCT
AACTCACATTAATTGCGTTGCGCTCACTGCCCGCTTTCCAGTCGGGAAACCTGTCGTGCCAGCTGCATTA
ATGAATCGGCCAACGCGCGGGGAGAGGCGGTTTGCGTATTGGGCGCTCTTCCGCTTCCTCGCTCACTGAC
TCGCTGCGCTCGGTCGTTCGGCTGCGGCGAGCGGTATCAGCTCACTCAAAGGCGGTAATACGGTTATCCA
CAGAATCAGGGGATAACGCAGGAAAGAACATGTGAGCAAAAGGCCAGCAAAAGGCCAGGAACCGTAAAAA
GGCCGCGTTGCTGGCGTTTTTCCATAGGCTCCGCCCCCCTGACGAGCATCACAAAAATCGACGCTCAAGT
CAGAGGTGGCGAAACCCGACAGGACTATAAAGATACCAGGCGTTTCCCCCTGGAAGCTCCCTCGTGCGCT
CTCCTGTTCCGACCCTGCCGCTTACCGGATACCTGTCCGCCTTTCTCCCTTCGGGAAGCGTGGCGCTTTC
TCATAGCTCACGCTGTAGGTATCTCAGTTCGGTGTAGGTCGTTCGCTCCAAGCTGGGCTGTGTGCACGAA
CCCCCCGTTCAGCCCGACCGCTGCGCCTTATCCGGTAACTATCGTCTTGAGTCCAACCCGGTAAGACACG
ACTTATCGCCACTGGCAGCAGCCACTGGTAACAGGATTAGCAGAGCGAGGTATGTAGGCGGTGCTACAGA
GTTCTTGAAGTGGTGGCCTAACTACGGCTACACTAGAAGAACAGTATTTGGTATCTGCGCTCTGCTGAAG
CCAGTTACCTTCGGAAAAAGAGTTGGTAGCTCTTGATCCGGCAAACAAACCACCGCTGGTAGCGGTGGTT
TTTTTGTTTGCAAGCAGCAGATTACGCGCAGAAAAAAAGGATCTCAAGAAGATCCTTTGATCTTTTCTAC
GGGGTCTGACGCTCAGTGGAACGAAAACTCACGTTAAGGGATTTTGGTCATGAGATTATCAAAAAGGATC
TTCACCTAGATCCTTTTAAATTAAAAATGAAGTTTTAAATCAATCTAAAGTATATATGAGTAAACTTGGT
CTGACAGTTACCAATGCTTAATCAGTGAGGCACCTATCTCAGCGATCTGTCTATTTCGTTCATCCATAGT
TGCCTGACTCCCCGTCGTGTAGATAACTACGATACGGGAGGGCTTACCATCTGGCCCCAGTGCTGCAATG
ATACCGCGAGACCCACGCTCACCGGCTCCAGATTTATCAGCAATAAACCAGCCAGCCGGAAGGGCCGAGC
GCAGAAGTGGTCCTGCAACTTTATCCGCCTCCATCCAGTCTATTAATTGTTGCCGGGAAGCTAGAGTAAG
TAGTTCGCCAGTTAATAGTTTGCGCAACGTTGTTGCCATTGCTACAGGCATCGTGGTGTCACGCTCGTCG
TTTGGTATGGCTTCATTCAGCTCCGGTTCCCAACGATCAAGGCGAGTTACATGATCCCCCATGTTGTGCA
AAAAAGCGGTTAGCTCCTTCGGTCCTCCGATCGTTGTCAGAAGTAAGTTGGCCGCAGTGTTATCACTCAT
GGTTATGGCAGCACTGCATAATTCTCTTACTGTCATGCCATCCGTAAGATGCTTTTCTGTGACTGGTGAG
TACTCAACCAAGTCATTCTGAGAATAGTGTATGCGGCGACCGAGTTGCTCTTGCCCGGCGTCAATACGGG
ATAATACCGCGCCACATAGCAGAACTTTAAAAGTGCTCATCATTGGAAAACGTTCTTCGGGGCGAAAACT
CTCAAGGATCTTACCGCTGTTGAGATCCAGTTCGATGTAACCCACTCGTGCACCCAACTGATCTTCAGCA
TCTTTTACTTTCACCAGCGTTTCTGGGTGAGCAAAAACAGGAAGGCAAAATGCCGCAAAAAAGGGAATAA
GGGCGACACGGAAATGTTGAATACTCATACTCTTCCTTTTTCAATATTATTGAAGCATTTATCAGGGTTA
TTGTCTCATGAGCGGATACATATTTGAATGTATTTAGAAAAATAAACAAATAGGGGTTCCGCGCACATTT
CCCCGAAAAGTGCCACCTGACGTCGACGGATCGGGAGATCTCCCGATCCCCTATGGTGCACTCTCAGTAC
AATCTGCTCTGATGCCGCATAGTTAAGCCAGTATCTGCTCCCTGCTTGTGTGTTGGAGGTCGCTGAGTAG
TGCGCGAGCAAAATTTAAGCTACAACAAGGCAAGGCTTGACCGACAATTGCATGAAGAATCTGCTTAGGG
TTAGGCGTTTTGCGCTGCTTCGCGATGTACGGGCCAGATATACGCGTTGACATTGATTATTGACTAGTTA
TTAATAGTAATCAATTACGGGGTCATTAGTTCATAGCCCATATATGGAGTTCCGCGTTACATAACTTACG
GTAAATGGCCCGCCTGGCTGACCGCCCAACGACCCCCGCCCATTGACGTCAATAATGACGTATGTTCCCA
TAGTAACGCCAATAGGGACTTTCCATTGACGTCAATGGGTGGAGTATTTACGGTAAACTGCCCACTTGGC
AGTACATCAAGTGTATCATATGCCAAGTACGCCCCCTATTGACGTCAATGACGGTAAATGGCCCGCCTGG
CATTATGCCCAGTACATGACCTTATGGGACTTTCCTACTTGGCAGTACATCTACGTATTAGTCATCGCTA
TTACCATGGTGATGCGGTTTTGGCAGTACATCAATGGGCGTGGATAGCGGTTTGACTCACGGGGATTTCC
AAGTCTCCACCCCATTGACGTCAATGGGAGTTTGTTTTGGCACCAAAATCAACGGGACTTTCCAAAATGT
CGTAACAACTCCGCCCCATTGACGCAAATGGGCGGTAGGCGTGTACGGTGGGAGGTCTATATAAGCAGAG
CTCTCTGGCTAACTAGAGAACCCACTGCTTACTGGCTTATCGAAATTAATACGACTCACTATAGGGAGAC
CCAAGCTTGGTACCGAGCTCGGATCCGCCACCATGGGCCTCACCGTGTCCGCGCTCTTTTCGCGGATCTT
CGGGAAGAAGCAGATGCGGATTCTCATGGTTGGCTTGGATGCGGCTGGCAAGACCACAATCCTGTACAAA
CTGAAGTTGGGGGAGATTGTCACCACCATCCCAACCATAGGCTTCAATGTAGAAACAGTGGAATATAAGA
ACATCTGTTTCACAGTCTGGGACGTGGGAGGCCAGGACAAGATTCGGCCTCTGTGGCGGCACTACTTCCA
GAACACTCAGGGCCTCATCTTTGTGGTGGACAGTAATGACCGGGAGCGGGTCCAAGAATCTGCTGATGAA
CTCCAGAAGATGCTGCAGGAGGACGAGCTGCGGGATGCAGTGCTGCTGGTATTTGCCAACAAGCAGGACA
TGCCCAACGCCATGCCCGTGAGCGAGCTGACTGACAAGCTGGGGCTACAGCACTTACGCAGCCGCACGTG
GTATGTCCAGGCCACCTGTGCCACCCAAGGCACAGGTCTGTACGATGGTCTGGACTGGCTGTCCCACGAG
CTGTCAAAGCGCCTCGAGGGACTTAGGTCTGCCACCATGGTGAGCAAGGGCGAGGAGGATAACATGGCCA
TCATCAAGGAGTTCATGCGCTTCAAGGTGCACATGGAGGGCTCCGTGAACGGCCACGAGTTCGAGATCGA
GGGCGAGGGCGAGGGCCGCCCCTACGAGGGCACCCAGACCGCCAAGCTGAAGGTGACCAAGGGTGGCCCC
CTGCCCTTCGCCTGGGACATCCTGTCCCCTCAGTTCATGTACGGCTCCAAGGCCTACGTGAAGCACCCCG
CCGACATCCCCGACTACTTGAAGCTGTCCTTCCCCGAGGGCTTCAAGTGGGAGCGCGTGATGAACTTCGA
GGACGGCGGCGTGGTGACCGTGACCCAGGACTCCTCCCTGCAGGACGGCGAGTTCATCTACAAGGTGAAG
CTGCGCGGCACCAACTTCCCCTCCGACGGCCCCGTAATGCAGAAGAAGACCATGGGCTGGGAGGCCTCCT
CCGAGCGGATGTACCCCGAGGACGGCGCCCTGAAGGGCGAGATCAAGCAGAGGCTGAAGCTGAAGGACGG
CGGCCACTACGACGCTGAGGTCAAGACCACCTACAAGGCCAAGAAGCCCGTGCAGCTGCCCGGCGCCTAC
AACGTCAACATCAAGTTGGACATCACCTCCCA
Features (pLannotate 1.2.2; 22 found; start..end, strand, type, name):
    101..119     -  promoter       SP6 promoter: promoter for bacteriophage SP6 RNA polymerase
    145..369     +  polyA_signal   bGH poly(A) signal: bovine growth hormone polyadenylation signal
    373..394     +  promoter       SV40 promoter (fragment): SV40 enhancer and early promoter
    415..843     +  rep_origin     f1 ori (sequence partly withheld): f1 bacteriophage origin of replication; arrow indicates direction of (+) strand synthesis
    857..1186    +  promoter       SV40 promoter: SV40 enhancer and early promoter
   1253..2044    +  CDS            neo: KKA2_KLEPN - Also known as kan, nptII. Experimental evidence at protein level: Swiss-Prot protein existence level 1. Resistance to kanamycin, neomycin, paromomycin, ribostamycin, butirosin and gentamicin B. From Klebsiella pneumoniae.
   2068..2226    +  CDS            ble (fragment): BLE_KLEPN - Experimental evidence at protein level: Swiss-Prot protein existence level 1. Binding protein with a strong affinity to the bleomycin family of antibiotics. Binds to CL990; an antimitotic-antibiotic compound. From Klebsiella pneumoniae.
   2221..2342    +  polyA_signal   SV40 poly(A) signal: SV40 polyadenylation signal
   2415..2431    -  protein_bind   lac operator: The lac repressor binds to the lac operator to inhibit transcription in E. coli. This inhibition can be relieved by adding lactose or isopropyl-β-D-thiogalactopyranoside (IPTG). lac repressor encoded by lacI
   2439..2469    -  promoter       lac promoter: promoter for the E. coli lac operon
   2484..2505    -  protein_bind   CAP binding site: CAP binding activates transcription in the presence of cAMP. E. coli catabolite activator protein
   2518..2610    -  CDS            lacI (fragment): lac repressor; lacI; The lac repressor binds to the lac operator to inhibit transcription in E. coli. This inhibition can be relieved by adding lactose or isopropyl-β-D-thiogalactopyranoside (IPTG).
   2793..3381    -  rep_origin     ori: high-copy-number ColE1/pMB1/pBR322/pUC origin of replication
   3552..4412    -  CDS            AmpR: β-lactamase; bla; confers resistance to ampicillin, carbenicillin, and related antibiotics
   4413..4517    -  promoter       AmpR promoter: bla
   4576..4628    -  misc_feature   bom (fragment): basis of mobility region from pBR322
   4783..5162    +  enhancer       CMV enhancer: human cytomegalovirus immediate early enhancer
   5163..5366    +  promoter       CMV promoter: human cytomegalovirus (CMV) immediate early promoter
   5362..5395    +  LTR            5' LTR (truncated) (fragment): truncated 5' long terminal repeat (LTR) from HIV-1
   5411..5429    +  promoter       T7 promoter: promoter for bacteriophage T7 RNA polymerase
   5467..6006    +  CDS            ARF5: ARF5_HUMAN - Experimental evidence at protein level: Swiss-Prot protein existence level 1. (Microbial infection) Functions as an allosteric activator of the cholera toxin catalytic subunit, an ADP-ribosyltransferase. From Homo sapiens (Human).
   6031..82      +  CDS            mCherry (across the origin): mCherry is a basic (constitutively fluorescent) red fluorescent protein published in 2004, derived from Discosoma sp.. It is reported to be a very rapidly-maturing monomer with low acid sensitivity.
