[The description below was written by a language model from this plasmid's Addgene catalogue record and pLannotate feature annotations shown in this document.]
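Description:
pcDNA3/hArf5(WT)-mCherry is a mammalian expression plasmid of about 6.7 kb, built on the Invitrogen pcDNA3 backbone, that produces wild-type human ARF5 fused at its C terminus to the monomeric red fluorescent protein mCherry. In E. coli it replicates from a high-copy ColE1/pUC-type origin and is selected with ampicillin through the β-lactamase gene. An f1 origin is also present, which allows single-stranded DNA production. For mammalian cells, an SV40 enhancer/early promoter drives the neomycin phosphotransferase gene, followed by an SV40 polyadenylation signal, so stable transfectants can be selected with G418.

The expression cassette consists of the human cytomegalovirus immediate-early enhancer and promoter, a T7 promoter just upstream of the insert, the ARF5 coding sequence, a short linker region, and then the mCherry coding sequence, which spans the numbering origin of the circular sequence. The bovine growth hormone polyadenylation signal terminates the transcript, and an SP6 promoter sits in reverse orientation downstream of the fusion; the flanking T7 and SP6 sites are standard pcDNA3 features useful for sequencing or in vitro transcription. Several small annotations (a short HIV-1 LTR fragment next to the CMV promoter, partial ble, lacI and bom segments, and lac promoter/operator elements) appear to be backbone remnants or short sequence matches rather than functional parts of the design.

ARF5 is a small GTPase of the ADP-ribosylation factor family. The red-tagged wild-type protein is suited to visualising its subcellular localisation in transfected mammalian cells. The associated publication concerns Arf6–MKLP1 complex formation at the Flemming body during cytokinesis, but the record does not state this construct's role in that work.
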