Addgene plasmid #79421: pcDNA3/hArf5(WT)-mCherry
Purpose: Expresses C-terminally mCherry-tagged Arf5(WT) in mammalian cells
Depositing lab: Kazuhisa Nakayama. Depositing organization: Kyoto University, Graduate School of Pharmaceutical Sciences. Publication: Structural basis for Arf6-MKLP1 complex formation on the Flemming body responsible for cytokinesis. Makyio H, Ohgi M, Takei T, Takahashi S, Takatsu H, Katoh Y, Hanai A, Ueda T, Kanaho Y, Xie Y, Shin HW, Kamikubo H, Kataoka M, Kawasaki M, Kato R, Wakatsuki S, Nakayama K. EMBO J. 2012 May 30;31(11):2590-603. doi: 10.1038/emboj.2012.89. Epub 2012 Apr 20. PubMed 22522702.
Backbone
  Vector backbone: pcDNA3
  Backbone manufacturer: Invitrogen
  Vector type: Mammalian Expression
  Selectable markers: Neomycin (select with G418)
Growth in bacteria
  Bacterial resistance: Ampicillin, 100 μg/mL
  Growth temperature: 37°C
  Growth strain: DH5alpha
  Copy number: Unknown
Gene/Insert
  Gene/Insert name: Arf5
  Species: H. sapiens (human)
  Entrez Gene: ARF5
  Tag / fusion protein: mCherry (C terminal on backbone)
Terms and licenses: Academic/Nonprofit Terms; Industry Terms: Not Available to Industry
How to cite: pcDNA3/hArf5(WT)-mCherry was a gift from Kazuhisa Nakayama (Addgene plasmid # 79421 ; http://n2t.net/addgene:79421 ; RRID:Addgene_79421)
